Addgene plasmid #214279: pIRES-mCerulean-FRB-Cdc42/N12-Cdc42/13C(T17N)-FKBP-mVenus-CAAX
Purpose: Express split-Cdc42 fragments that are fused with CIDs and FPs
Depositing lab: Cliff Stains. Depositing organization: University of Virginia. Publication: Standardized Parts for Activation of Small GTPase Signaling in Living Cells. He Y, Faulkner BM, Roberti MA, Bassford DK, Stains C. Angew Chem Int Ed Engl. 2024 Jul 26:e202403499. doi: 10.1002/anie.202403499. PubMed 39058298.
Backbone
  Vector backbone: pIRES
  Backbone manufacturer: Takara Bio
  Backbone size w/o insert (bp): 6105
  Vector type: Mammalian Expression
  Selectable markers: Neomycin (select with G418)
Growth in bacteria
  Bacterial resistance: Ampicillin, 100 μg/mL
  Growth temperature: 37°C
  Growth strain: NEB Stable
  Copy number: High Copy
Gene/Insert 1
  Gene/Insert name: Split-Cdc42 fragments fused with CIDs and FPs (alt name: mCerulean-FRB-Cdc42/N12)
  Species: H. sapiens (human)
  Insert size (bp): 1098
  Entrez Gene: CDC42 (a.k.a. CDC42Hs, G25K, TKS)
  Promoter: CMV
  Tag / fusion protein: mCerulean (on insert 1) (N terminal on insert)
  Cloning method: Restriction Enzyme; 5′ cloning site NheI (not destroyed); 3′ cloning site EcoRI (not destroyed)
  Sequencing primers: 5′ n/a
Gene/Insert 2
  Gene/Insert name: Split-Cdc42 fragments fused with CIDs and FPs (alt name: Cdc42/13C(T17N)-FKBP-mVenus-CAAX)
  Species: H. sapiens (human)
  Insert size (bp): 1710
  Mutation: Cdc42-T17N
  Entrez Gene: CDC42 (a.k.a. CDC42Hs, G25K, TKS)
  Promoter: CMV
  Tag / fusion protein: mVenus (on insert 2) (C terminal on insert)
  Cloning method: Restriction Enzyme; 5′ cloning site XbaI (not destroyed); 3′ cloning site Not1 (not destroyed)
  Sequencing primers: 5′ n/a
Terms and licenses: Academic/Nonprofit Terms; Industry Terms: Not Available to Industry
Depositor comments: The plasmid will express two separate inserts, which include split-GTPase fragments that are fused with different CIDs and FPs
How to cite: pIRES-mCerulean-FRB-Cdc42/N12-Cdc42/13C(T17N)-FKBP-mVenus-CAAX was a gift from Cliff Stains (Addgene plasmid # 214279 ; http://n2t.net/addgene:214279 ; RRID:Addgene_214279)
