[The description below was written by a language model from this plasmid's Addgene catalogue record and pLannotate feature annotations shown in this document.]
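Description:
pIRES-mCerulean-FRB-Cdc42/N12-Cdc42/13C(T17N)-FKBP-mVenus-CAAX is a bicistronic mammalian expression plasmid built on the pIRES backbone, with a sequenced length of about 8.9 kb. It is propagated in bacteria at high copy through a ColE1/pUC-type origin with ampicillin resistance (AmpR). An SV40 promoter-driven neo cassette with a synthetic poly(A) signal allows G418 selection of transfected mammalian cells. An f1 origin is also present.

The payload is a single transcription unit driven by the CMV enhancer/promoter, followed by a chimeric intron and ending at an SV40 poly(A) signal. An EMCV IRES divides the transcript so that two separate proteins are translated from it. The first cistron encodes mCerulean fused to the FRB domain and then to a short N-terminal fragment of human Cdc42 (N12). The second, downstream of the IRES, encodes the remaining C-terminal portion of Cdc42 (13C) carrying the T17N substitution, fused to FKBP, mVenus and, according to the name, a CAAX motif, which typically directs membrane anchoring through prenylation. The CAAX element is not separately annotated in the feature table. The annotation software matched the FKBP segment to the F36V DmrB variant, whereas the catalogue record simply calls it FKBP.

FRB and FKBP form a chemically induced dimerization pair, classically bridged by rapamycin or its analogues, so adding the dimerizer is expected to bring the two split-GTPase fragments together and reassemble Cdc42. The cyan and yellow fluorescent proteins let each fragment's expression and localization be followed independently. T17N is annotated as the dominant-negative form of Cdc42, so this construct probably serves as an inactive or control version in a split small-GTPase toolkit for living cells, although the record does not state that role.
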