Features (pLannotate 1.2.2; 25 found; start..end, strand, type, name):
    358..735     +  enhancer       CMV enhancer: human cytomegalovirus immediate early enhancer
    736..947     +  promoter       CMV promoter: human cytomegalovirus (CMV) immediate early promoter
   1108..1240    +  intron         chimeric intron: chimera between introns from human β-globin and immunoglobulin heavy chain genes
   1285..1303    +  promoter       T7 promoter: promoter for bacteriophage T7 RNA polymerase
   1309..2025    +  CDS            mCerulean: mCerulean is a basic (constitutively fluorescent) cyan fluorescent protein published in 2005, derived from Aequorea victoria. It is reported to be a very rapidly-maturing monomer.
   2049..2316    +  CDS            FRB (fragment) (sequence partly withheld): FKBP-rapamycin binding domain of human FRAP
   2371..2406    +  CDS            Cdc42 (T17N) (fragment): dominant negative mutant of human Rho family small GTPase Cdc42
   2577..3039    +  misc_feature   IRES: internal ribosome entry site (IRES) of the encephalomyocarditis virus (EMCV)
   3073..3572    +  CDS            Cdc42 (T17N) (fragment): dominant negative mutant of human Rho family small GTPase Cdc42
   3676..3996    +  CDS            DmrB: F36V mutant of FK506-binding protein FKBP12 binds synthetic ligands that do not bind wild-type FKBP
   4021..4734    +  CDS            mVenus: mVenus is a basic (constitutively fluorescent) yellow fluorescent protein published in 2006, derived from Aequorea victoria. It is reported to be a rapidly-maturing monomer with moderate acid sensitivity.
   4791..4808    -  promoter       T3 promoter (fragment): promoter for bacteriophage T3 RNA polymerase
   4826..4947    -  polyA_signal   SV40 poly(A) signal: SV40 polyadenylation signal
   4970..5038    -  CDS            large T antigen (fragment): large T antigen from SV40 (simian virus 40)
   5062..5129    +  CDS            lacZα (fragment): LacZα fragment of β-galactosidase; lacZ fragment
   5133..5561    +  rep_origin     f1 ori (sequence partly withheld): f1 bacteriophage origin of replication; arrow indicates direction of (+) strand synthesis
   5589..5640    -  misc_feature   bom (fragment): basis of mobility region from pBR322
   5705..6062    +  promoter       SV40 promoter: SV40 enhancer and early promoter
   6113..6904    +  CDS            neo: KKA2_KLEPN - Also known as kan, nptII. Experimental evidence at protein level: Swiss-Prot protein existence level 1. Resistance to kanamycin, neomycin, paromomycin, ribostamycin, butirosin and gentamicin B. From Klebsiella pneumoniae.
   6971..7019    +  polyA_signal   poly(A) signal: synthetic polyadenylation signal
   7039..7093    -  misc_feature   bom (fragment): basis of mobility region from pBR322
   7195..7230    -  CDS            rop (fragment): Rop protein, which maintains plasmids at low copy number; rop
   7325..7429    +  promoter       AmpR promoter: bla
   7430..8290    +  CDS            AmpR: β-lactamase; bla; confers resistance to ampicillin, carbenicillin, and related antibiotics
   8461..145     +  rep_origin     ori (across the origin): high-copy-number ColE1/pMB1/pBR322/pUC origin of replication
>Addgene plasmid #214279 | pIRES-mCerulean-FRB-Cdc42/N12-Cdc42/13C(T17N)-FKBP-mVenus-CAAX | addgene full sequence | sequence record 422248 | Addgene NGS Result
AAGCGGCAGGGTCGGAACAGGAGAGCGCACGAGGGAGCTTCCAGGGGGAAACGCCTGGTATCTTTATAGT
CCTGTCGGGTTTCGCCACCTCTGACTTGAGCGTCGATTTTTGTGATGCTCGTCAGGGGGGCGGAGCCTAT
GGAAAAACGCCAGCAACGCGGCCTTTTTACGGTTCCTGGCCTTTTGCTGGCCTTTTGCTCACATGGCTCG
ACAGATCTTCAATATTGGCCATTAGCCATATTATTCATTGGTTATATAGCATAAATCAATATTGGCTATT
GGCCATTGCATACGTTGTATCTATATCATAATATGTACATTTATATTGGCTCATGTCCAATATGACCGCC
ATGTTGGCATTGATTATTGACTAGTTATTAATAGTAATCAATTACGGGGTCATTAGTTCATAGCCCATAT
ATGGAGTTCCGCGTTACATAACTTACGGTAAATGGCCCGCCTGGCTGACCGCCCAACGACCCCCGCCCAT
TGACGTCAATAATGACGTATGTTCCCATAGTAACGCCAATAGGGACTTTCCATTGACGTCAATGGGTGGA
GTATTTACGGTAAACTGCCCACTTGGCAGTACATCAAGTGTATCATATGCCAAGTCCGCCCCCTATTGAC
GTCAATGACGGTAAATGGCCCGCCTGGCATTATGCCCAGTACATGACCTTACGGGACTTTCCTACTTGGC
AGTACATCTACGTATTAGTCATCGCTATTACCATGGTGATGCGGTTTTGGCAGTACACCAATGGGCGTGG
ATAGCGGTTTGACTCACGGGGATTTCCAAGTCTCCACCCCATTGACGTCAATGGGAGTTTGTTTTGGCAC
CAAAATCAACGGGACTTTCCAAAATGTCGTAACAACTGCGATCGCCCGCCCCGTTGACGCAAATGGGCGG
TAGGCGTGTACGGTGGGAGGTCTATATAAGCAGAGCTCGTTTAGTGAACCGTCAGATCACTAGAAGCTTT
ATTGCGGTAGTTTATCACAGTTAAATTGCTAACGCAGTCAGTGCTTCTGACACAACAGTCTCGAACTTAA
GCTGCAGTGACTCTCTTAAGGTAGCCTTGCAGAAGTTGGTCGTGAGGCACTGGGCAGGTAAGTATCAAGG
TTACAAGACAGGTTTAAGGAGACCAATAGAAACTGGGCTTGTCGAGACAGAGAAGACTCTTGCGTTTCTG
ATAGGCACCTATTGGTCTTACTGACATCCACTTTGCCTTTCTCTCCACAGGTGTCCACTCCCAGTTCAAT
TACAGCTCTTAAGGCTAGAGTACTTAATACGACTCACTATAGGCTAGCATGGTGAGCAAGGGCGAGGAGC
TGTTCACCGGGGTGGTGCCCATCCTGGTCGAGCTGGACGGCGACGTAAACGGCCACAAGTTCAGCGTGTC
CGGCGAGGGCGAGGGCGATGCCACCTACGGCAAGCTGACCCTGAAGTTCATCTGCACCACCGGCAAGCTG
CCCGTGCCCTGGCCCACCCTCGTGACCACCCTGACCTGGGGCGTGCAGTGCTTCGCCCGCTACCCCGACC
ACATGAAGCAGCACGACTTCTTCAAGTCCGCCATGCCCGAAGGCTACGTCCAGGAGCGCACCATCTTCTT
CAAGGACGACGGCAACTACAAGACCCGCGCCGAGGTGAAGTTCGAGGGCGACACCCTGGTGAACCGCATC
GAGCTGAAGGGCATCGACTTCAAGGAGGACGGCAACATCCTGGGGCACAAGCTGGAGTACAACGCCATCA
GCGACAACGTCTATATCACCGCCGACAAGCAGAAGAACGGCATCAAGGCCAACTTCAAGATCCGCCACAA
CATCGAGGACGGCAGCGTGCAGCTCGCCGACCACTACCAGCAGAACACCCCCATCGGCGACGGCCCCGTG
CTGCTGCCCGACAACCACTACCTGAGCACCCAGTCCAAGCTGAGCAAAGACCCCAACGAGAAGCGCGATC
ACATGGTCCTGCTGGAGTTCGTGACCGCCGCCGGGATCACTCTCGGCATGGACGAGCTGTACAAGGGCGG
TGGCTCATCTGGCGGAGGT
[270 nt withheld, positions 2050-2319]
CAGATCTCGTACGCGTCCCGGGGCGGTGGCTCATCTGGCGGAGGTGAGCTCCAGACAATTAAGTGTGTTG
TTGTGGGCGATGGTGCTTAAGAATTCACGCGTCGAGCATGCATCTAGGGCGGCCAATTCCGCCCCTCTCC
CCCCCCCCCCTCTCCCTCCCCCCCCCCTAACGTTACTGGCCGAAGCCGCTTGGAATAAGGCCGGTGTGCG
TTTGTCTATATGTTATTTTCCACCATATTGCCGTCTTTTGGCAATGTGAGGGCCCGGAAACCTGGCCCTG
TCTTCTTGACGAGCATTCCTAGGGGTCTTTCCCCTCTCGCCAAAGGAATGCAAGGTCTGTTGAATGTCGT
GAAGGAAGCAGTTCCTCTGGAAGCTTCTTGAAGACAAACAACGTCTGTAGCGACCCTTTGCAGGCAGCGG
AACCCCCCACCTGGCGACAGGTGCCTCTGCGGCCAAAAGCCACGTGTATAAGATACACCTGCAAAGGCGG
CACAACCCCAGTGCCACGTTGTGAGTTGGATAGTTGTGGAAAGAGTCAAATGGCTCTCCTCAAGCGTATT
CAACAAGGGGCTGAAGGATGCCCAGAAGGTACCCCATTGTATGGGATCTGATCTGGGGCCTCGGTGCACA
TGCTTTACATGTGTTTAGTCGAGGTTAAAAAAACGTCTAGGCCCCCCGAACCACGGGGACGTGGTTTTCC
TTTGAAAAACACGATGATAAGCTTGCCACAACCCGGGATCCTCTAGAATGGGGGTTGGTAAAAACTGTCT
CCTGATATCCTACACAACAAACAAATTTCCATCGGAGTATGTACCGACTGTTTTTGACAACTATGCAGTC
ACAGTTATGATTGGTGGAGAACCATATACTCTTGGACTTTTTGATACTGCAGGGCAAGAGGATTATGACA
GATTACGACCGCTGAGTTATCCACAAACAGATGTATTTCTAGTCTGTTTTTCAGTGGTCTCTCCATCTTC
ATTTGAAAACGTGAAAGAAAAGTGGGTGCCTGAGATAACTCACCACTGTCCAAAGACTCCTTTCTTGCTT
GTTGGGACTCAAATTGATCTCAGAGATGACCCCTCTACTATTGAGAAACTTGCCAAGAACAAACAGAAGC
CTATCACTCCAGAGACTGCTGAAAAGCTGGCCCGTGACCTGAAGGCTGTCAAGTATGTGGAGTGTTCTGC
ACTTACACAGAGAGGTCTGAAGAATGTGTTTGATGAGGCTATCCTAGCTGCCCTCGAGCCTCCGGAAACT
CAACCCGGGGATCCCAATTGGGAGCTCGTGTACACGGCGCGCCTGCAGGGAGGTGGCTCATCTGGCGGAG
GTCAGATCTCGTACGCGTCCCGGGGCGGAGTGCAGGTGGAAACCATCTCCCCAGGAGACGGGCGCACCTT
CCCCAAGCGCGGCCAGACCTGCGTGGTGCACTACACCGGGATGCTTGAAGATGGAAAGAAATTTGATTCC
TCCCGGGACAGAAACAAGCCCTTTAAGTTTATGCTAGGCAAGCAGGAGGTGATCCGAGGCTGGGAAGAAG
GGGTTGCCCAGATGAGTGTGGGTCAGAGAGCCAAACTGACTATATCTCCAGATTATGCCTATGGTGCCAC
TGGGCACCCAGGCATCATCCCACCACATGCCACTCTCGTCTTCGATGTGGAGCTTCTAAAACTGGAAGGC
GGTGGCTCATCTGGCGGAGGTGTGAGCAAGGGCGAGGAGCTGTTCACCGGGGTGGTGCCCATCCTGGTCG
AGCTGGACGGCGACGTAAACGGCCACAAGTTCAGCGTGTCCGGCGAGGGCGAGGGCGATGCCACCTACGG
CAAGCTGACCCTGAAGCTCATCTGCACCACCGGCAAGCTGCCCGTGCCCTGGCCCACCCTCGTGACCACC
CTCGGCTACGGCCTGCAGTGCTTCGCCCGCTACCCCGACCACATGAAGCAGCACGACTTCTTCAAGTCCG
CCATGCCCGAAGGCTACGTCCAGGAGCGCACCATCTTCTTCAAGGACGACGGCAACTACAAGACCCGCGC
CGAGGTGAAGTTCGAGGGCGACACCCTGGTGAACCGCATCGAGCTGAAGGGCATCGACTTCAAGGAGGAC
GGCAACATCCTGGGGCACAAGCTGGAGTACAACTACAACAGCCACAACGTCTATATCACCGCCGACAAGC
AGAAGAACGGCATCAAGGCCAACTTCAAGATCCGCCACAACATCGAGGACGGCGGCGTGCAGCTCGCCGA
CCACTACCAGCAGAACACCCCCATCGGCGACGGCCCCGTGCTGCTGCCCGACAACCACTACCTGAGCTAC
CAGTCCAAGCTGAGCAAAGACCCCAACGAGAAGCGCGATCACATGGTCCTGCTGGAGTTCGTGACCGCCG
CCGGGATCACTCTCGGCATGGACGAGCTGTACAAGAAAAAAAAGAAGAAAAAGAGCAAGACCAAATGCGT
GATTATGTAAGCGGCCGCTTCCCTTTAGTGAGGGTTAATGCTTCGAGCAGACATGATAAGATACATTGAT
GAGTTTGGACAAACCACAACTAGAATGCAGTGAAAAAAATGCTTTATTTGTGAAATTTGTGATGCTATTG
CTTTATTTGTAACCATTATAAGCTGCAATAAACAAGTTAACAACAACAATTGCATTCATTTTATGTTTCA
GGTTCAGGGGGAGATGTGGGAGGTTTTTTAAAGCAAGTAAAACCTCTACAAATGTGGTAAAATCCGATAA
GGATCGATCCGGGCTGGCGTAATAGCGAAGAGGCCCGCACCGATCGCCCTTCCCAACAGTTGCGCAGCCT
GAATGGCGAATGG
[124 nt withheld, positions 5133-5256]
C
[91 nt withheld, positions 5258-5348]
A
[49 nt withheld, positions 5350-5398]
CCTTTGACGTTGGAGTCCACGTTCTTT
[37 nt withheld, positions 5426-5462]
ACCCTATCTCGGTCTATTCTTTTGATTTATAAGGGATTTTGCCGATTTCGGCCTATTGGTTAAAAAATGA
GCTGATTTAACAAAAATTTAACGCGAATTTTAACAAAATATTAACGCTTACAATTTCCTGATGCGGTATT
TTCTCCTTACGCATCTGTGCGGTATTTCACACCGCATACGCGGATCTGCGCAGCACCATGGCCTGAAATA
ACCTCTGAAAGAGGAACTTGGTTAGGTACCTTCTGAGGCGGAAAGAACCAGCTGTGGAATGTGTGTCAGT
TAGGGTGTGGAAAGTCCCCAGGCTCCCCAGCAGGCAGAAGTATGCAAAGCATGCATCTCAATTAGTCAGC
AACCAGGTGTGGAAAGTCCCCAGGCTCCCCAGCAGGCAGAAGTATGCAAAGCATGCATCTCAATTAGTCA
GCAACCATAGTCCCGCCCCTAACTCCGCCCATCCCGCCCCTAACTCCGCCCAGTTCCGCCCATTCTCCGC
CCCATGGCTGACTAATTTTTTTTATTTATGCAGAGGCCGAGGCCGCCTCGGCCTCTGAGCTATTCCAGAA
GTAGTGAGGAGGCTTTTTTGGAGGCCTAGGCTTTTGCAAAAAGCTTGATTCTTCTGACACAACAGTCTCG
AACTTAAGGCTAGAGCCACCATGATTGAACAAGATGGATTGCACGCAGGTTCTCCGGCCGCTTGGGTGGA
GAGGCTATTCGGCTATGACTGGGCACAACAGACAATCGGCTGCTCTGATGCCGCCGTGTTCCGGCTGTCA
GCGCAGGGGCGCCCGGTTCTTTTTGTCAAGACCGACCTGTCCGGTGCCCTGAATGAACTGCAGGACGAGG
CAGCGCGGCTATCGTGGCTGGCCACGACGGGCGTTCCTTGCGCAGCTGTGCTCGACGTTGTCACTGAAGC
GGGAAGGGACTGGCTGCTATTGGGCGAAGTGCCGGGGCAGGATCTCCTGTCATCTCACCTTGCTCCTGCC
GAGAAAGTATCCATCATGGCTGATGCAATGCGGCGGCTGCATACGCTTGATCCGGCTACCTGCCCATTCG
ACCACCAAGCGAAACATCGCATCGAGCGAGCACGTACTCGGATGGAAGCCGGTCTTGTCGATCAGGATGA
TCTGGACGAAGAGCATCAGGGGCTCGCGCCAGCCGAACTGTTCGCCAGGCTCAAGGCGCGCATGCCCGAC
GGCGAGGATCTCGTCGTGACCCATGGCGATGCCTGCTTGCCGAATATCATGGTGGAAAATGGCCGCTTTT
CTGGATTCATCGACTGTGGCCGGCTGGGTGTGGCGGACCGCTATCAGGACATAGCGTTGGCTACCCGTGA
TATTGCTGAAGAGCTTGGCGGCGAATGGGCTGACCGCTTCCTCGTGCTTTACGGTATCGCCGCTCCCGAT
TCGCAGCGCATCGCCTTCTATCGCCTTCTTGACGAGTTCTTCTGAGCGGGACTCTGGGGTTCGAAATGAC
CGACCAAGCGACGCCCAACCTGCCATCACGATGGCCGCAATAAAATATCTTTATTTTCATTACATCTGTG
TGTTGGTTTTTTGTGTGAATCGATAGCGATAAGGATCCGCGTATGGTGCACTCTCAGTACAATCTGCTCT
GATGCCGCATAGTTAAGCCAGCCCCGACACCCGCCAACACCCGCTGACGCGCCCTGACGGGCTTGTCTGC
TCCCGGCATCCGCTTACAGACAAGCTGTGACCGTCTCCGGGAGCTGCATGTGTCAGAGGTTTTCACCGTC
ATCACCGAAACGCGCGAGACGAAAGGGCCTCGTGATACGCCTATTTTTATAGGTTAATGTCATGATAATA
ATGGTTTCTTAGACGTCAGGTGGCACTTTTCGGGGAAATGTGCGCGGAACCCCTATTTGTTTATTTTTCT
AAATACATTCAAATATGTATCCGCTCATGAGACAATAACCCTGATAAATGCTTCAATAATATTGAAAAAG
GAAGAGTATGAGTATTCAACATTTCCGTGTCGCCCTTATTCCCTTTTTTGCGGCATTTTGCCTTCCTGTT
TTTGCTCACCCAGAAACGCTGGTGAAAGTAAAAGATGCTGAAGATCAGTTGGGTGCACGAGTGGGTTACA
TCGAACTGGATCTCAACAGCGGTAAGATCCTTGAGAGTTTTCGCCCCGAAGAACGTTTTCCAATGATGAG
CACTTTTAAAGTTCTGCTATGTGGCGCGGTATTATCCCGTATTGACGCCGGGCAAGAGCAACTCGGTCGC
CGCATACACTATTCTCAGAATGACTTGGTTGAGTACTCACCAGTCACAGAAAAGCATCTTACGGATGGCA
TGACAGTAAGAGAATTATGCAGTGCTGCCATAACCATGAGTGATAACACTGCGGCCAACTTACTTCTGAC
AACGATCGGAGGACCGAAGGAGCTAACCGCTTTTTTGCACAACATGGGGGATCATGTAACTCGCCTTGAT
CGTTGGGAACCGGAGCTGAATGAAGCCATACCAAACGACGAGCGTGACACCACGATGCCTGTAGCAATGG
CAACAACGTTGCGCAAACTATTAACTGGCGAACTACTTACTCTAGCTTCCCGGCAACAATTAATAGACTG
GATGGAGGCGGATAAAGTTGCAGGACCACTTCTGCGCTCGGCCCTTCCGGCTGGCTGGTTTATTGCTGAT
AAATCTGGAGCCGGTGAGCGTGGGTCTCGCGGTATCATTGCAGCACTGGGGCCAGATGGTAAGCCCTCCC
GTATCGTAGTTATCTACACGACGGGGAGTCAGGCAACTATGGATGAACGAAATAGACAGATCGCTGAGAT
AGGTGCCTCACTGATTAAGCATTGGTAACTGTCAGACCAAGTTTACTCATATATACTTTAGATTGATTTA
AAACTTCATTTTTAATTTAAAAGGATCTAGGTGAAGATCCTTTTTGATAATCTCATGACCAAAATCCCTT
AACGTGAGTTTTCGTTCCACTGAGCGTCAGACCCCGTAGAAAAGATCAAAGGATCTTCTTGAGATCCTTT
TTTTCTGCGCGTAATCTGCTGCTTGCAAACAAAAAAACCACCGCTACCAGCGGTGGTTTGTTTGCCGGAT
CAAGAGCTACCAACTCTTTTTCCGAAGGTAACTGGCTTCAGCAGAGCGCAGATACCAAATACTGTTCTTC
TAGTGTAGCCGTAGTTAGGCCACCACTTCAAGAACTCTGTAGCACCGCCTACATACCTCGCTCTGCTAAT
CCTGTTACCAGTGGCTGCTGCCAGTGGCGATAAGTCGTGTCTTACCGGGTTGGACTCAAGACGATAGTTA
CCGGATAAGGCGCAGCGGTCGGGCTGAACGGGGGGTTCGTGCACACAGCCCAGCTTGGAGCGAACGACCT
ACACCGAACTGAGATACCTACAGCGTGAGCTATGAGAAAGCGCCACGCTTCCCGAAGGGAGAAAGGCGGA
CAGGTATCCGGT
